>Addgene plasmid #79869 | pCAG_EGFP-GFE3 | depositor full sequence | sequence record 153506 | pCAG_EGFP-GFE3 sequence 7162 bps
GTCGACATTGATTATTGACTAGTTATTAATAGTAATCAATTACGGGGTCATTAGTTCATAGCCCATATAT
GGAGTTCCGCGTTACATAACTTACGGTAAATGGCCCGCCTGGCTGACCGCCCAACGACCCCCGCCCATTG
ACGTCAATAATGACGTATGTTCCCATAGTAACGCCAATAGGGACTTTCCATTGACGTCAATGGGTGGACT
ATTTACGGTAAACTGCCCACTTGGCAGTACATCAAGTGTATCATATGCCAAGTACGCCCCCTATTGACGT
CAATGACGGTAAATGGCCCGCCTGGCATTATGCCCAGTACATGACCTTATGGGACTTTCCTACTTGGCAG
TACATCTACGTATTAGTCATCGCTATTACCATGGGTCGAGGTGAGCCCCACGTTCTGCTTCACTCTCCCC
ATCTCCCCCCCCTCCCCACCCCCAATTTTGTATTTATTTATTTTTTAATTATTTTGTGCAGCGATGGGGG
CGGGGGGGGGGGGGGCGCGCGCCAGGCGGGGCGGGGCGGGGGCGAGGGCGGGGCGGGGCGAGGCGGAGAG
GTGCGGCGGCAGCCAATCAGAGCGGCGCGCTCCGAAAGTTTCCTTTTATGGCGAGGCGGCGGCGGCGGCG
GCCCTATAAAAAGCGAAGCGCGCGGCGGGCGGGAGTCGCTGCGTTGCCTTCGCCCCGTGCCCCGCTCCGC
GCCGCCTCGCGCCGCCCGCCCCGGCTCTGACTGACCGCGTTACTCCCACAGGTGAGCGGGCGGGACGGCC
CTTCTCCTCCGGGCTGTAATTAGCGCTTGGTTTAATGACGGCTCGTTTCTTTTCTGTGGCTGCGTGAAAG
CCTTAAAGGGCTCCGGGAGGGCCCTTTGTGCGGGGGGGAGCGGCTCGGGGGGTGCGTGCGTGTGTGTGTG
CGTGGGGAGCGCCGCGTGCGGCCCGCGCTGCCCGGCGGCTGTGAGCGCTGCGGGCGCGGCGCGGGGCTTT
GTGCGCTCCGCGTGTGCGCGAGGGGAGCGCGGCCGGGGGCGGTGCCCCGCGGTGCGGGGGGGCTGCGAGG
GGAACAAAGGCTGCGTGCGGGGTGTGTGCGTGGGGGGGTGAGCAGGGGGTGTGGGCGCGGCGGTCGGGCT
GTAACCCCCCCCTGCACCCCCCTCCCCGAGTTGCTGAGCACGGCCCGGCTTCGGGTGCGGGGCTCCGTGC
GGGGCGTGGCGCGGGGCTCGCCGTGCCGGGCGGGGGGTGGCGGCAGGTGGGGGTGCCGGGCGGGGCGGGG
CCGCCTCGGGCCGGGGAGGGCTCGGGGGAGGGGCGCGGCGGCCCCGGAGCGCCGGCGGCTGTCGAGGCGC
GGCGAGCCGCAGCCATTGCCTTTTATGGTAATCGTGCGAGAGGGCGCAGGGACTTCCTTTGTCCCAAATC
TGGCGGAGCCGAAATCTGGGAGGCGCCGCCGCACCCCCTCTAGCGGGCGCGGGCGAAGCGGTGCGGCGCC
GGCAGGAAGGAAATGGGCGGGGAGGGCCTTCGTGCGTCGCCGCGCCGCCGTCCCCTTCTCCATCTCCAGC
CTCGGGGCTGCCGCAGGGGGACGGCTGCCTTCGGGGGGGACGGGGCAGGGCGGGGTTCGGCTTCTGGCGT
GTGACCGGCGGCTCTAGAGCCTCTGCTAACCATGTTCATGCCTTCTTCTTTTTCCTACAGCTCCTGGGCA
ACGTGCTGGTTGTTGTGCTGTCTCATCATTTTGGCAAAGAATTCGGTACCGCGGGCCCGGGATGGGGGTG
AGCAAGGGCGAGGAGCTGTTCACCGGGGTGGTGCCCATCCTGGTCGAGCTGGACGGCGACGTAAACGGCC
ACAAGTTCAGCGTGTCCGGCGAGGGCGAGGGCGATGCCACCTACGGCAAGCTGACCCTGAAGTTCATCTG
CACCACCGGCAAGCTGCCCGTGCCCTGGCCCACCCTCGTGACCACCCTGACCTACGGCGTGCAGTGCTTC
AGCCGCTACCCCGACCACATGAAGCAGCACGACTTCTTCAAGTCCGCCATGCCCGAAGGCTACGTCCAGG
AGCGCACCATCTTCTTCAAGGACGACGGCAACTACAAGACCCGCGCCGAGGTGAAGTTCGAGGGCGACAC
CCTGGTGAACCGCATCGAGCTGAAGGGCATCGACTTCAAGGAGGACGGCAACATCCTGGGGCACAAGCTG
GAGTACAACTACAACAGCCACAACGTCTATATCATGGCCGACAAGCAGAAGAACGGCATCAAGGTGAACT
TCAAGATCCGCCACAACATCGAGGACGGCAGCGTGCAGCTCGCCGACCACTACCAGCAGAACACCCCCAT
CGGCGACGGCCCCGTGCTGCTGCCCGACAACCACTACCTGAGCACCCAGTCCGCCCTGAGCAAAGACCCC
AACGAGAAGCGCGATCACATGGTCCTGCTGGAGTTCGTGACCGCCGCCGGGATCACTCTCGGCATGGACG
AGCTGTACGGTGGAGGTTCTGGTGGAGGTTCTGGAGGTGGATCAGGAGGAGGTTCGCAATTGCTCGAAGT
CAAGGAAGCATCACCAACCAGCATCCAGATCAGCTGGGGCAAGTACAAGGTCATGGTTCGCTACTACCGC
ATCACCTACGGTGAAACTGGTGGCAATAGCCCTGTCCAGGAATTCACCGTGCCTGGCAGCAAGTCCACTG
CTACCATCAGCAGCCTGAAACCTGGTGTCGACTATACCATCACGGTGTACGCCGTCACGATCGACCACTG
GAACTACCAGGACCCGATCCCGATCTCCATCAACTACCGCACCGGTTCAAGATCTTACCCATACGATGTT
CCAGATTACGCTTACCCATACGATGTTCCAGATTACGCTTACCCATACGATGTTCCAGATTACGCTGCTA
GCCTAAGGCGCCTACAAGAGGAGAAGCTTTGCAAAATCTGTATGGATAGAAATATTGCTATAGTTTTTGT
TCCTTGTGGACATCTGGTCACTTGTAAACAGTGTGCGGAAGCAGTTGACAAATGTCCCATGTGCTGCACA
GTCATTACGTTCAAGCAAAAAATTTTTATGTCTTAATAATGTACAAGTAAAGCGGCCCCGGACTCGAGGC
CGCAGGTAAGTATCAAGGTTACAAGACAGGTTTAAGGAGACCAATAGAAACTGGGCTTGTCGAGACAGAG
AAGACTCTTGCGTTTCTGATAGGCACCTATTGGTCTTACTGACATCCACTTTGCCTTTCTCTCCACAGGT
GTCGACAATCAACCTCTGGATTACAAAATTTGTGAAAGATTGACTGGTATTCTTAACTATGTTGCTCCTT
TTACGCTATGTGGATACGCTGCTTTAATGCCTTTGTATCATGCTATTGCTTCCCGTATGGCTTTCATTTT
CTCCTCCTTGTATAAATCCTGGTTGCTGTCTCTTTATGAGGAGTTGTGGCCCGTTGTCAGGCAACGTGGC
GTGGTGTGCACTGTGTTTGCTGACGCAACCCCCACTGGTTGGGGCATTGCCACCACCTGTCAGCTCCTTT
CCGGGACTTTCGCTTTCCCCCTCCCTATTGCCACGGCGGAACTCATCGCCGCCTGCCTTGCCCGCTGCTG
GACAGGGGCTCGGCTGTTGGGCACTGACAATTCCGTGGTGTTGTCGGGGAAGCTGACGTCCTTTCCATGG
CTGCTCGCCTGTGTTGCCACCTGGATTCTGCGCGGGACGTCCTTCTGCTACGTCCCTTCGGCCCTCAATC
CAGCGGACCTTCCTTCCCGCGGCCTGCTGCCGGCTCTGCGGCCTCTTCCGCGTCTTCGCCTTCGCCCTCA
GACGAGTCGGATCTCCCTTTGGGCCGCCTCCCCGCCTGGAATTCGAGCTCGGTACGATCAGCCTCGACTG
TGCCTTCTAGTTGCCAGCCATCTGTTGTTTGCCCCTCCCCCGTGCCTTCCTTGACCCTGGAAGGTGCCAC
TCCCACTGTCCTTTCCTAATAAAATGAGGAAATTGCATCGCATTGTCTGAGTAGGTGTCATTCTATTCTG
GGGGGTGGGGTGGGGCAGGACAGCAAGGGGGAGGATTGGGAAGACAATAGCAGGCCAGCTTTTGTTCCCT
TTAGGGTTAATTGCGCGCTTGGCGCTAATCATGGTCATAGCTGTTTCCACTCCTCAGGTGCAGGCTGCCT
ATCAGAAGGTGGTGGCTGGTGTGGCCAATGCCCTGGCTCACAAATACCACTGAGATCGTTTTCCCTCTGC
CAAAAATTATGGGGACATCATGAAGCCCCTTGAGCATCTGACTTCTGGCTAATAAAGGAAATTTATTTTC
ATTGCAATAGTGTGTTGGAATTTTTTGTGTCTCTCACTCGGAAGGACATATGGGAGGGCAAATCATTTAA
AACATCAGAATGAGTATTTGGTTTAGAGTTTGGCAACATATGCCATATGCTGGCTGCCATGAACAAAGGT
GGCTATAAAGAGGTCATCAGTATATGAAACAGCCCCCTGCTGTCCATTCCTTATTCCATAGAAAAGCCTT
GACTTGAGGTTAGATTTTTTTTTATATTTTGTTTGTGTTATTTTTTTCTTTAACATCCCTAAAATTTTCC
TTACATGTTTTACTAGCCAGATTTTTCCTCCTCTCCTGACTACTCCCAGTCATAGCTGTCCCTCTTCTCT
TATGAAGATCCCTCGACCTGCAGCCCAAGCTTGGCGTAATCATGGTCATAGCTGTTTCCTGTGTGAAATT
GTTATCCGCTCACAATTCCACACAACATACGAGCCGGAAGCATAAAGTGTAAAGCCTGGGGTGCCTAATG
AGTGAGCTAACTCACATTAATTGCGTTGCGCTCACTGCCCGCTTTCCAGTCGGGAAACCTGTCGTGCCAG
CGGATCCGCATCTCAATTAGTCAGCAACCATAGTCCCGCCCCTAACTCCGCCCATCCCGCCCCTAACTCC
GCCCAGTTCCGCCCATTCTCCGCCCCATGGCTGACTAATTTTTTTTATTTATGCAGAGGCCGAGGCCGCC
TCGGCCTCTGAGCTATTCCAGAAGTAGTGAGGAGGCTTTTTTGGAGGCCTAGGCTTTTGCAAAAAGCTAA
CTTGTTTATTGCAGCTTATAATGGTTACAAATAAAGCAATAGCATCACAAATTTCACAAATAAAGCATTT
TTTTCACTGCATTCTAGTTGTGGTTTGTCCAAACTCATCAATGTATCTTATCATGTCTGGATCCGCTGCA
TTAATGAATCGGCCAACGCGCGGGGAGAGGCGGTTTGCGTATTGGGCGCTCTTCCGCTTCCTCGCTCACT
GACTCGCTGCGCTCGGTCGTTCGGCTGCGGCGAGCGGTATCAGCTCACTCAAAGGCGGTAATACGGTTAT
CCACAGAATCAGGGGATAACGCAGGAAAGAACATGTGAGCAAAAGGCCAGCAAAAGGCCAGGAACCGTAA
AAAGGCCGCGTTGCTGGCGTTTTTCCATAGGCTCCGCCCCCCTGACGAGCATCACAAAAATCGACGCTCA
AGTCAGAGGTGGCGAAACCCGACAGGACTATAAAGATACCAGGCGTTTCCCCCTGGAAGCTCCCTCGTGC
GCTCTCCTGTTCCGACCCTGCCGCTTACCGGATACCTGTCCGCCTTTCTCCCTTCGGGAAGCGTGGCGCT
TTCTCAATGCTCACGCTGTAGGTATCTCAGTTCGGTGTAGGTCGTTCGCTCCAAGCTGGGCTGTGTGCAC
GAACCCCCCGTTCAGCCCGACCGCTGCGCCTTATCCGGTAACTATCGTCTTGAGTCCAACCCGGTAAGAC
ACGACTTATCGCCACTGGCAGCAGCCACTGGTAACAGGATTAGCAGAGCGAGGTATGTAGGCGGTGCTAC
AGAGTTCTTGAAGTGGTGGCCTAACTACGGCTACACTAGAAGGACAGTATTTGGTATCTGCGCTCTGCTG
AAGCCAGTTACCTTCGGAAAAAGAGTTGGTAGCTCTTGATCCGGCAAACAAACCACCGCTGGTAGCGGTG
GTTTTTTTGTTTGCAAGCAGCAGATTACGCGCAGAAAAAAAGGATCTCAAGAAGATCCTTTGATCTTTTC
TACGGGGTCTGACGCTCAGTGGAACGAAAACTCACGTTAAGGGATTTTGGTCATGAGATTATCAAAAAGG
ATCTTCACCTAGATCCTTTTAAATTAAAAATGAAGTTTTAAATCAATCTAAAGTATATATGAGTAAACTT
GGTCTGACAGTTACCAATGCTTAATCAGTGAGGCACCTATCTCAGCGATCTGTCTATTTCGTTCATCCAT
AGTTGCCTGACTCCCCGTCGTGTAGATAACTACGATACGGGAGGGCTTACCATCTGGCCCCAGTGCTGCA
ATGATACCGCGAGACCCACGCTCACCGGCTCCAGATTTATCAGCAATAAACCAGCCAGCCGGAAGGGCCG
AGCGCAGAAGTGGTCCTGCAACTTTATCCGCCTCCATCCAGTCTATTAATTGTTGCCGGGAAGCTAGAGT
AAGTAGTTCGCCAGTTAATAGTTTGCGCAACGTTGTTGCCATTGCTACAGGCATCGTGGTGTCACGCTCG
TCGTTTGGTATGGCTTCATTCAGCTCCGGTTCCCAACGATCAAGGCGAGTTACATGATCCCCCATGTTGT
GCAAAAAAGCGGTTAGCTCCTTCGGTCCTCCGATCGTTGTCAGAAGTAAGTTGGCCGCAGTGTTATCACT
CATGGTTATGGCAGCACTGCATAATTCTCTTACTGTCATGCCATCCGTAAGATGCTTTTCTGTGACTGGT
GAGTACTCAACCAAGTCATTCTGAGAATAGTGTATGCGGCGACCGAGTTGCTCTTGCCCGGCGTCAATAC
GGGATAATACCGCGCCACATAGCAGAACTTTAAAAGTGCTCATCATTGGAAAACGTTCTTCGGGGCGAAA
ACTCTCAAGGATCTTACCGCTGTTGAGATCCAGTTCGATGTAACCCACTCGTGCACCCAACTGATCTTCA
GCATCTTTTACTTTCACCAGCGTTTCTGGGTGAGCAAAAACAGGAAGGCAAAATGCCGCAAAAAAGGGAA
TAAGGGCGACACGGAAATGTTGAATACTCATACTCTTCCTTTTTCAATATTATTGAAGCATTTATCAGGG
TTATTGTCTCATGAGCGGATACATATTTGAATGTATTTAGAAAAATAAACAAATAGGGGTTCCGCGCACA
TTTCCCCGAAAAGTGCCACCTG
Features (pLannotate 1.2.2; 27 found; start..end, strand, type, name):
      4..383     +  enhancer       CMV enhancer: human cytomegalovirus immediate early enhancer
    386..661     +  promoter       chicken β-actin promoter: No description available
    662..1670    +  intron         chimeric intron: chimera between introns from chicken β-actin and rabbit β-globin
   1724..1743    +  misc_feature   MCS (fragment): multiple cloning site
   1748..2458    +  CDS            EGFP: EGFP is a basic (constitutively fluorescent) green fluorescent protein published in 1996, derived from Aequorea victoria. It is reported to be a rapidly-maturing weak dimer with moderate acid sensitivity.
   2513..2719    +  CDS            FINC_PLEWA (fragment): Experimental evidence at transcript level: Swiss-Prot protein existence level 2. Fibronectins bind cell surfaces and various compounds including collagen, fibrin, heparin, DNA, and actin. Fibronectins are involved in cell adhesion, cell motility, opsonization, wound healing, and maintenance of cell shape. May be involved in osteoblast compaction (By similarity). From Pleurodeles waltl (Iberian ribbed newt).
   2786..2802    +  CDS            3xHA (fragment): three tandem HA epitope tags
   2813..2829    +  CDS            3xHA (fragment): three tandem HA epitope tags
   2840..2866    +  CDS            3xHA (fragment): three tandem HA epitope tags
   2873..3043    +  CDS            BIRC8 (fragment): BIRC8_HUMAN - Also known as ILP2. Experimental evidence at protein level: Swiss-Prot protein existence level 1. Protects against apoptosis mediated by BAX. From Homo sapiens (Human).
   3086..3218    +  intron         chimeric intron: chimera between introns from human β-globin and immunoglobulin heavy chain genes
   3227..3815    +  misc_feature   WPRE: woodchuck hepatitis virus posttranscriptional regulatory element
   3819..3835    +  misc_feature   MCS (fragment): pUC18/19 multiple cloning site
   3848..3959    +  polyA_signal   bGH poly(A) signal: bovine growth hormone polyadenylation signal
   4109..4180    +  CDS            HBB (fragment): HBB_PONPY - Experimental evidence at transcript level: Swiss-Prot protein existence level 2. Involved in oxygen transport from the lung to the various peripheral tissues. From Pongo pygmaeus (Bornean orangutan).
   4251..4306    +  polyA_signal   β-globin poly(A) signal: rabbit β-globin polyadenylation signal (Gil and Proudfoot, 1987)
   4689..4705    -  protein_bind   lac operator: The lac repressor binds to the lac operator to inhibit transcription in E. coli. This inhibition can be relieved by adding lactose or isopropyl-β-D-thiogalactopyranoside (IPTG). lac repressor encoded by lacI
   4713..4743    -  promoter       lac promoter: promoter for the E. coli lac operon
   4758..4779    -  protein_bind   CAP binding site: CAP binding activates transcription in the presence of cAMP. E. coli catabolite activator protein
   4792..4831    -  CDS            lacI (fragment): lac repressor; lacI; The lac repressor binds to the lac operator to inhibit transcription in E. coli. This inhibition can be relieved by adding lactose or isopropyl-β-D-thiogalactopyranoside (IPTG).
   4838..4860    +  promoter       SV40 promoter (fragment): SV40 enhancer and early promoter
   4884..5019    +  rep_origin     SV40 ori: SV40 origin of replication
   5039..5173    +  polyA_signal   SV40 poly(A) signal: SV40 polyadenylation signal
   5175..5229    -  CDS            lacI (fragment): lac repressor; lacI; The lac repressor binds to the lac operator to inhibit transcription in E. coli. This inhibition can be relieved by adding lactose or isopropyl-β-D-thiogalactopyranoside (IPTG).
   5412..6000    -  rep_origin     ori: high-copy-number ColE1/pMB1/pBR322/pUC origin of replication
   6171..7031    -  CDS            AmpR: β-lactamase; bla; confers resistance to ampicillin, carbenicillin, and related antibiotics
   7032..7136    -  promoter       AmpR promoter: bla
