[The description below was written by a language model from this plasmid's Addgene catalogue record and pLannotate feature annotations shown in this document.]
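Description:
pCAG_EGFP-GFE3 is a mammalian expression plasmid of about 7.2 kb built on the pCAG backbone. It is propagated in E. coli through a ColE1/pUC-type origin with ampicillin selection (AmpR under its own bla promoter). The feature annotation labels this origin high-copy, whereas the catalogue entry lists the plasmid as low copy. The backbone also carries an SV40 origin fragment, an SV40 poly(A) signal and remnants of lac regulatory sequence, none of which contribute to the payload.

Expression is driven by the composite CAG promoter, made up of the CMV immediate-early enhancer, the chicken β-actin promoter and a chicken β-actin/rabbit β-globin chimeric intron, which gives strong constitutive transcription in many mammalian cell types, including neurons. The open reading frame begins with EGFP as an N-terminal fluorescent tag. It continues into a segment annotated by homology to fibronectin, consistent with a fibronectin-scaffold binding domain, although the record does not spell out how Gephyrin recognition is achieved. Next come HA epitope repeats and a C-terminal fragment matched to an IAP-family protein (BIRC8-like), which plausibly supplies the E3 ligase activity; the catalogue lists the insert as rat and synthetic. Downstream lie a second small chimeric intron, a WPRE that enhances transcript stability and expression, and bGH and rabbit β-globin polyadenylation signals.

According to the record, the encoded GFE3 is a synthetic E3 ligase that rapidly degrades endogenous Gephyrin at inhibitory synapses. The plasmid is therefore a tool for ablating inhibitory synapses in transfected cells, with EGFP fluorescence and the HA tag marking the expressing cells.
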