Addgene plasmid #79869: pCAG_EGFP-GFE3
Purpose: Expresses under the CAG promoter GFE3, a synthetic E3 ligase that rapidly degrades endogenous Gephyrin at inhibitory synapses.
Depositing lab: Don Arnold. Depositing organization: University of Southern California. Publication: An E3-ligase-based method for ablating inhibitory synapses. Gross GG, Straub C, Perez-Sanchez J, Dempsey WP, Junge JA, Roberts RW, Trinh LA, Fraser SE, De Koninck Y, De Koninck P, Sabatini BL, Arnold DB. Nat Methods. 2016 Jun 6. doi: 10.1038/nmeth.3894. PubMed 27271196.
Backbone
  Vector backbone: pCAG
  Backbone size w/o insert (bp): 5849
  Total vector size (bp): 7163
  Vector type: Mammalian Expression, Synthetic Biology
Growth in bacteria
  Bacterial resistance: Ampicillin, 100 μg/mL
  Growth temperature: 37°C
  Growth strain: DH5alpha
  Copy number: Low Copy
Gene/Insert
  Gene/Insert name: GFP-GFE3
  Species: R. norvegicus (rat), Synthetic
  Insert size (bp): 1308
  Promoter: Beta-actin
  Tag / fusion protein: GFP (N terminal on insert); HA
  Cloning method: Restriction Enzyme; 5′ cloning site XmaI (not destroyed); 3′ cloning site BsrGI (not destroyed)
  Sequencing primers: 5′ TCCTACAGCTCCTGG; 3′ GTAAGACCAATAGGTGCC
Terms and licenses: Academic/Nonprofit Terms; Industry Terms: Not Available to Industry
How to cite: pCAG_EGFP-GFE3 was a gift from Don Arnold (Addgene plasmid # 79869 ; http://n2t.net/addgene:79869 ; RRID:Addgene_79869)
