>Addgene plasmid #79869 | pCAG_EGFP-GFE3 | addgene partial sequence | sequence record 152877 | pCAG-F 5'-GCAACGTGCTGGTTATTGTG-3'
TCGGTACCGCGGGCCCGGGATGGGGGTGAGCAAGGGCGAGGAGCTGTTCACCGGGGTGGTGCCCATCCTG
GTCGAGCTGGACGGCGACGTAAACGGCCACAAGTTCAGCGTGTCCGGCGAGGGCGAGGGCGATGCCACCT
ACGGCAAGCTGACCCTGAAGTTCATCTGCACCACCGGCAAGCTGCCCGTGCCCTGGCCCACCCTCGTGAC
CACCCTGACCTACGGCGTGCAGTGCTTCAGCCGCTACCCCGACCACATGAAGCAGCACGACTTCTTCAAG
TCCGCCATGCCCGAAGGCTACGTCCAGGAGCGCACCATCTTCTTCAAGGACGACGGCAACTACAAGACCC
GCGCCGAGGTGAAGTTCGAGGGCGACACCCTGGTGAACCGCATCGAGCTGAAGGGCATCGACTTCAAGGA
GGACGGCAACATCCTGGGGCACAAGCTGGAGTACAACTACAACAGCCACAACGTCTATATCATGGCCGAC
AAGCAGAAGAACGGCATCAAGGTGAACTTCAAGATCCGCCACAACATCGAGGACGGCAGCGTGCAGCTCG
CCGACCACTACCAGCAGAACACCCCCATCGGCGACGGCCCCGTGCTGCTGCCCGACAACCACTACCTGAG
CACCCAGTCCGCCCTGAGCAAAGACCCCAACGAGAAGCGCGATCACATGGTCCTGCTGGAGTTCGTGACC
GCCGCCGGGATCACTCTCGGCATGGACGAGCTGTACGGTGGAGGTTCTGGTGGAGGTTCTGGAGGTGGAT
CAGGAGGAGGTTCGCAATTGCTCGAAGTCAAGGAA
