>Addgene plasmid #79869 | pCAG_EGFP-GFE3 | addgene partial sequence | sequence record 153505 | WPRE-R 5'-CATAGCGTAAAAGGAGCAACA-3'
ATTTTGTAATCCAGAGGTTGATTGTCGACACCTGTGGAGAGAAAGGCAAAGTGGATGTCAGTAAGACCAA
TAGGTGCCTATCAGAAACGCAAGAGTCTTCTCTGTCTCGACAAGCCCAGTTTCTATTGGTCTCCTTAAAC
CTGTCTTGTAACCTTGATACTTACCTGCGGCCTCGAGTCCGGGGCCGCTTTACTTGTACATTATTAAGAC
ATAAAAATTTTTTGCTTGAACGTAATGACTGTGCAGCACATGGGACATTTGTCAACTGCTTCCGCACACT
GTTTACAAGTGACCAGATGTCCACAAGGAACAAAAACTATAGCAATATTTCTATCCATACAGATTTTGCA
AAGCTTCTCCTCTTGTAGGCGCCTTAGGCTAGCAGCGTAATCTGGAACATCGTATGGGTAAGCGTAATCT
GGAACATCGTATGGGTAAGCGTAATCTGGAACATCGTATGGGTAAGATCTTGAACCGGTGCGGTAGTTGA
TGGAGATCGGGATCGGGTCCTGGTAGTTCCAGTGGTCGATCGTGACGGCGTACACCGTGATGGTATAGTC
GACACCAGGTTTCAGGCTGCTGATGGTAGCAGTGGACTTGCTGCCAGGCACGGTGAATTCCTGGACAGGG
CTATTGCCACCAGTTTCACCGTAGGTGATGCGGTAGTAGCGAACCATGACCTTGTACTTGCCCCAGCTGA
TCTGGATGCTGGTTGGTGATGCTTCCTTGACTTCGAGCAATTGCGAACCTCCTCCTGATCCACCTCCAGA
ACCTCCACCAGAACCTCCACCGTACAGCTCGTC
